Addgene plasmid #186720: pDONR/Zeo-sfGFP-SKL
Purpose: Gateway entry vector encoding sfGFP with the two peroxisome-targeting signals (out of frame).
Depositing lab: Yutaka Kodama. Depositing organization: Utsunomiya University. Publication: SKLPT imaging: Efficient in vivo pre-evaluation of genome-editing modules using fluorescent protein with peroxisome targeting signal. Konno R, Tanaka H, Kodama Y. Biochem Biophys Res Commun. 2018 Sep 3;503(1):235-241. doi: 10.1016/j.bbrc.2018.06.008. Epub 2018 Jun 12. PubMed 29885839.
Backbone
  Vector backbone: pDONR/Zeo
  Vector type: Bacterial Expression
Growth in bacteria
  Bacterial resistance: Bleocin (Zeocin), 50 μg/mL
  Growth temperature: 37°C
  Growth strain: DH5alpha
  Copy number: Unknown
Gene/Insert
  Gene/Insert name: sfGFP-SKL (alt name: sfGFP-the peroxisome-targeting signal)
Terms and licenses: Academic/Nonprofit Terms; Industry Terms: Not Available to Industry
How to cite: pDONR/Zeo-sfGFP-SKL was a gift from Yutaka Kodama (Addgene plasmid # 186720 ; http://n2t.net/addgene:186720 ; RRID:Addgene_186720)
