[The description below was written by a language model from this plasmid's Addgene catalogue record and pLannotate feature annotations shown in this document.]
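Description:
pDONR/Zeo-sfGFP-SKL is a small Gateway entry clone (about 2.85 kb) built in the pDONR/Zeo backbone and maintained in E. coli. It replicates from a high-copy ColE1/pUC-type origin and is selected with Zeocin through the Sh ble (BleoR) gene, which is driven by the synthetic bacterial EM7 promoter. The rrnB T1 and T2 terminators lie upstream of the cloning region and shield the insert from read-through transcription. Short lacI and lacZα fragments and a T7 promoter next to attL2 are backbone remnants.

The payload lies between attL1 and attL2, the sites produced by a BP reaction and used by LR Clonase to transfer the insert into an attR-containing destination vector. It is a green fluorescent protein coding sequence that the catalogue names superfolder GFP. The automated annotation labels it oxGFP, a closely related Aequorea-derived variant, so this is probably a nearest-match call rather than a true discrepancy. Roughly 60 nt between the end of the annotated GFP and attL2 are unannotated. This region presumably holds the peroxisome-targeting SKL signals, which the record describes as two signals placed out of frame with the fluorescent protein.

No promoter is annotated upstream of the insert, as expected for an entry clone, so expression depends on the destination vector chosen; the "bacterial expression" vector type in the catalogue does not reflect an evident expression cassette. According to the associated publication title, the construct belongs to a system for evaluating genome-editing modules in vivo. There, an editing-induced frameshift would presumably restore the targeting signal and move the fluorescence to peroxisomes, although the record does not spell out this mechanism.
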