Features (pLannotate 1.2.2; 11 found; start..end, strand, type, name):
    121..213     +  CDS            lacI (fragment): lac repressor; lacI; The lac repressor binds to the lac operator to inhibit transcription in E. coli. This inhibition can be relieved by adding lactose or isopropyl-β-D-thiogalactopyranoside (IPTG).
    268..295     -  terminator     rrnB T2 terminator: transcription terminator T2 from the E. coli rrnB gene
    427..470     +  terminator     rrnB T1 terminator: Escherichia coli rrnB; transcription terminator T1 from the E. coli rrnB gene
    517..553     -  CDS            lacZα (fragment): LacZα fragment of β-galactosidase; lacZ fragment
    569..668     +  protein_bind   attL1: mutant version of attL; recombination site for the Gateway® LR reaction LR Clonase™
    671..1387    +  CDS            oxGFP: oxGFP is a basic (constitutively fluorescent) green fluorescent protein published in 2015, derived from Aequorea victoria.
   1446..1545    -  protein_bind   attL2: mutant version of attL; recombination site for the Gateway® LR reaction LR Clonase™
   1563..1581    -  promoter       T7 promoter: promoter for bacteriophage T7 RNA polymerase
   1670..2044    -  CDS            BleoR: antibiotic-binding protein; Sh ble from Streptoalloteichus hindustanus; confers resistance to bleomycin, phleomycin, and Zeocin™
   2063..2110    -  promoter       EM7 promoter: synthetic bacterial promoter&nbsp
   2200..2788    +  rep_origin     ori: high-copy-number ColE1/pMB1/pBR322/pUC origin of replication
>Addgene plasmid #186720 | pDONR/Zeo-sfGFP-SKL | addgene full sequence | sequence record 372803 | Addgene NGS Result
CTTTCCTGCGTTATCCCCTGATTCTGTGGATAACCGTATTACCGCCTTTGAGTGAGCTGATACCGCTCGC
CGCAGCCGAACGACCGAGCGCAGCGAGTCAGTGAGCGAGGAAGCGGAAGAGCGCCCAATACGCAAACCGC
CTCTCCCCGCGCGTTGGCCGATTCATTAATGCAGCTGGCACGACAGGTTTCCCGACTGGAAAGCGGGCAG
TGAGCGCAACGCAATTAATACGCGTACCGCTAGCCAGGAAGAGTTTGTAGAAACGCAAAAAGGCCATCCG
TCAGGATGGCCTTCTGCTTAGTTTGATGCCTGGCAGTTTATGGCGGGCGTCCTGCCCGCCACCCTCCGGG
CCGTTGCTTCACAACGTTCAAATCCGCTCCCGGCGGATTTGTCCTACTCAGGAGAGCGTTCACCGACAAA
CAACAGATAAAACGAAAGGCCCAGTCTTCCGACTGAGCCTTTCGTTTTATTTGATGCCTGGCAGTTCCCT
ACTCTCGCGTTAACGCTAGCATGGATGTTTTCCCAGTCACGACGTTGTAAAACGACGGCCAGTCTTAAGC
TCGGGCCCCAAATAATGATTTTATTTTGACTGATAGTGACCTGTTCGTTGCAACAAATTGATGAGCAATG
CTTTTTTATAATGCCAACTTTGTACAAAAAAGCAGGCTTCATGGTGAGCAAGGGCGAGGAGCTGTTCACC
GGGGTGGTGCCCATCCTGGTCGAGCTGGACGGCGACGTAAACGGCCACAAGTTCAGCGTGAGAGGCGAGG
GCGAGGGCGATGCCACCAACGGCAAGCTGACCCTGAAGTTCATCTGCACCACCGGCAAGCTGCCCGTGCC
CTGGCCCACCCTCGTGACCACCCTGACCTACGGCGTGCAGTGCTTCAGCCGCTACCCCGACCACATGAAG
CAGCACGACTTCTTCAAGTCCGCCATGCCCGAAGGCTACGTCCAGGAGCGCACCATCTCTTTCAAGGACG
ACGGCACTTACAAGACCCGCGCCGAGGTGAAGTTCGAGGGCGACACCCTGGTGAACCGCATCGAGCTGAA
GGGCATCGACTTCAAGGAGGACGGCAACATCCTGGGGCACAAGCTGGAGTACAACTTCAACAGCCACAAC
GTCTATATCACTGCCGACAAGCAGAAGAACGGCATCAAGGCCAACTTCAAGATCCGCCACAACGTTGAGG
ACGGCAGCGTGCAGCTCGCCGACCACTACCAGCAGAACACCCCCATCGGCGACGGCCCCGTGCTGCTGCC
CGACAACCACTACCTGAGCACCCAGTCCGTTCTGAGCAAAGACCCCAACGAGAAGCGCGATCACATGGTC
CTGCTGGAGTTCGTGACCGCCGCCGGGATCACTCTCGGCATGGACGAGCTGTACAAGGACCGGAGACCAC
ACGTTCACGGGTCTCGCTAGGTCCAAACTCTAAGTCTAAGCTTTGACCCAGCTTTCTTGTACAAAGTTGG
CATTATAAGAAAGCATTGCTTATCAATTTGTTGCAACGAACAGGTCACTATCAGTCAAAATAAAATCATT
ATTTGCCATCCAGCTGATATCCCCTATAGTGAGTCGTATTACATGGTCATAGCTGTTTCCTGGCAGCTCT
GGCCCGTGTCTCAAAATCTCTGATGTTACATTGCACAAGATAAAAATATATCATCATGATCAGTCCTGCT
CCTCGGCCACGAAGTGCACGCAGTTGCCGGCCGGGTCGCGCAGGGCGAACTCCCGCCCCCACGGCTGCTC
GCCGATCTCGGTCATGGCCGGCCCGGAGGCGTCCCGGAAGTTCGTGGACACGACCTCCGACCACTCGGCG
TACAGCTCGTCCAGGCCGCGCACCCACACCCAGGCCAGGGTGTTGTCCGGCACCACCTGGTCCTGGACCG
CGCTGATGAACAGGGTCACGTCGTCCCGGACCACACCGGCGAAGTCGTCCTCCACGAAGTCCCGGGAGAA
CCCGAGCCGGTCGGTCCAGAACTCGACCGCTCCGGCGACGTCGCGCGCGGTGAGCACCGGAACGGCACTG
GTCAACTTGGCCATGGTTTAGTTCCTCACCTTGTCGTATTATACTATGCCGATATACTATGCCGATGATT
AATTGTCAACACGTGCTGATCATGACCAAAATCCCTTAACGTGAGTTACGCGTCGTTCCACTGAGCGTCA
GACCCCGTAGAAAAGATCAAAGGATCTTCTTGAGATCCTTTTTTTCTGCGCGTAATCTGCTGCTTGCAAA
CAAAAAAACCACCGCTACCAGCGGTGGTTTGTTTGCCGGATCAAGAGCTACCAACTCTTTTTCCGAAGGT
AACTGGCTTCAGCAGAGCGCAGATACCAAATACTGTTCTTCTAGTGTAGCCGTAGTTAGGCCACCACTTC
AAGAACTCTGTAGCACCGCCTACATACCTCGCTCTGCTAATCCTGTTACCAGTGGCTGCTGCCAGTGGCG
ATAAGTCGTGTCTTACCGGGTTGGACTCAAGACGATAGTTACCGGATAAGGCGCAGCGGTCGGGCTGAAC
GGGGGGTTCGTGCACACAGCCCAGCTTGGAGCGAACGACCTACACCGAACTGAGATACCTACAGCGTGAG
CTATGAGAAAGCGCCACGCTTCCCGAAGGGAGAAAGGCGGACAGGTATCCGGTAAGCGGCAGGGTCGGAA
CAGGAGAGCGCACGAGGGAGCTTCCAGGGGGAAACGCCTGGTATCTTTATAGTCCTGTCGGGTTTCGCCA
CCTCTGACTTGAGCGTCGATTTTTGTGATGCTCGTCAGGGGGGCGGAGCCTATGGAAAAACGCCAGCAAC
GCGGCCTTTTTACGGTTCCTGGCCTTTTGCTGGCCTTTTGCTCACATGTT
